Addgene plasmid #21718: pDsRed-Max-N1
Depositing lab: Benjamin Glick. Depositing organization: University of Chicago. Publication: A noncytotoxic DsRed variant for whole-cell labeling. Strack RL, Strongin DE, Bhattacharyya D, Tao W, Berman A, Broxmeyer HE, Keenan RJ, Glick BS. Nat Methods. 2008 Nov . 5(11):955-7. 10.1038/nmeth.1264 PubMed 18953349.
Backbone
  Vector backbone: pDsRed-N1
  Backbone manufacturer: Clontech
  Backbone size w/o insert (bp): 4000
  Vector type: Mammalian Expression
  Selectable markers: Neomycin (select with G418)
Growth in bacteria
  Bacterial resistance: Kanamycin, 50 μg/mL
  Growth temperature: 37°C
  Growth strain: DH5alpha
  Copy number: Unknown
Gene/Insert
  Gene/Insert name: DsRed-Max
  Species: Discosoma sp.
  Insert size (bp): 678
  GenBank ID: FJ226078
  Cloning method: Restriction Enzyme; 5′ cloning site BamHI (not destroyed); 3′ cloning site NotI (not destroyed)
  Sequencing primers: 5′ cggactcagatctcgagctcaagc
Terms and licenses: Academic/Nonprofit Terms; Industry Terms: Not Available to Industry
How to cite: pDsRed-Max-N1 was a gift from Benjamin Glick (Addgene plasmid # 21718 ; http://n2t.net/addgene:21718 ; RRID:Addgene_21718)
