[The description below was written by a language model from this plasmid's Addgene catalogue record and pLannotate feature annotations shown in this document.]
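Description:
pDsRed-Max-N1 is a mammalian expression plasmid built on the Clontech pDsRed-N1 backbone, carrying the coding sequence for DsRed-Max, a red fluorescent protein variant derived from Discosoma sp. The depositor's full sequence is about 4.7 kb. The DsRed-Max open reading frame (roughly 680 bp) was inserted between BamHI and NotI sites, both retained, and sits downstream of the human cytomegalovirus immediate early enhancer and promoter, with an SV40 polyadenylation signal terminating the transcript. A multiple cloning site lies between the promoter and the fluorescent protein gene, the arrangement typical of "N1" vectors, so a gene of interest can be cloned in frame upstream to produce a fusion with DsRed-Max at its C-terminus. Without an insert, the plasmid expresses the fluorescent protein alone.

Propagation in bacteria relies on a high-copy ColE1/pUC-type origin, and an f1 origin is also present for single-stranded DNA production. A single NeoR/KanR (Tn5 aminoglycoside phosphotransferase) gene serves both hosts. A bacterial bla-type promoter drives it for kanamycin selection in E. coli, while the adjacent SV40 enhancer and early promoter, paired with the HSV thymidine kinase polyadenylation signal, drives it in mammalian cells for G418 selection of stable transfectants. The short large T antigen, ble and bGH poly(A) fragments in the automated annotation look like partial matches within flanking backbone sequence rather than functional elements.

The annotation describes DsRed-Max as a constitutively fluorescent, somewhat slowly maturing tetramer, which should be kept in mind when considering fusions. The associated publication presents a noncytotoxic DsRed variant for whole-cell labeling, so the plasmid is suited to marking transfected mammalian cells with red fluorescence.
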