Features (pLannotate 1.2.2; 14 found; start..end, strand, type, name):
     61..364     +  enhancer       CMV enhancer: human cytomegalovirus immediate early enhancer
    365..568     +  promoter       CMV promoter: human cytomegalovirus (CMV) immediate early promoter
    591..671     +  misc_feature   MCS: multiple cloning site
    679..1353    +  CDS            DsRed-Max: DsRed-Max is a basic (constitutively fluorescent) red fluorescent protein published in 2008, derived from Discosoma sp.. It is reported to be a somewhat slowly-maturing tetramer.
   1371..1454    +  CDS            large T antigen (fragment): large T antigen from SV40 (simian virus 40)
   1477..1598    +  polyA_signal   SV40 poly(A) signal: SV40 polyadenylation signal
   1632..2060    -  rep_origin     f1 ori (sequence partly withheld): f1 bacteriophage origin of replication; arrow indicates direction of (+) strand synthesis
   2087..2191    +  promoter       AmpR promoter: bla
   2193..2550    +  promoter       SV40 promoter: SV40 enhancer and early promoter
   2585..3379    +  CDS            NeoR/KanR: aminoglycoside phosphotransferase from Tn5; aph(3')-II (or nptII); confers resistance to neomycin, kanamycin, and G418 (Geneticin®)
   3400..3552    +  CDS            ble (fragment): BLE_KLEPN - Experimental evidence at protein level: Swiss-Prot protein existence level 1. Binding protein with a strong affinity to the bleomycin family of antibiotics. Binds to CL990; an antimitotic-antibiotic compound. From Klebsiella pneumoniae.
   3611..3658    +  polyA_signal   HSV TK poly(A) signal: herpes simplex virus thymidine kinase polyadenylation signal (Cole and Stacy, 1985)
   3749..3765    -  polyA_signal   bGH poly(A) signal (fragment): bovine growth hormone polyadenylation signal
   3987..4575    +  rep_origin     ori: high-copy-number ColE1/pMB1/pBR322/pUC origin of replication
>Addgene plasmid #21718 | pDsRed-Max-N1 | depositor full sequence | sequence record 9970 | Author sequence
TAGTTATTAATAGTAATCAATTACGGGGTCATTAGTTCATAGCCCATATATGGAGTTCCGCGTTACATAA
CTTACGGTAAATGGCCCGCCTGGCTGACCGCCCAACGACCCCCGCCCATTGACGTCAATAATGACGTATG
TTCCCATAGTAACGCCAATAGGGACTTTCCATTGACGTCAATGGGTGGAGTATTTACGGTAAACTGCCCA
CTTGGCAGTACATCAAGTGTATCATATGCCAAGTACGCCCCCTATTGACGTCAATGACGGTAAATGGCCC
GCCTGGCATTATGCCCAGTACATGACCTTATGGGACTTTCCTACTTGGCAGTACATCTACGTATTAGTCA
TCGCTATTACCATGGTGATGCGGTTTTGGCAGTACATCAATGGGCGTGGATAGCGGTTTGACTCACGGGG
ATTTCCAAGTCTCCACCCCATTGACGTCAATGGGAGTTTGTTTTGGCACCAAAATCAACGGGACTTTCCA
AAATGTCGTAACAACTCCGCCCCATTGACGCAAATGGGCGGTAGGCGTGTACGGTGGGAGGTCTATATAA
GCAGAGCTGGTTTAGTGAACCGTCAGATCCGCTAGCGCTACCGGACTCAGATCTCGAGCTCAAGCTTCGA
ATTCTGCAGTCGACGGTACCGCGGGCCCGGGATCCACTAGTCGCCACCATGGATAGCACTGAGAACGTCA
TCAAGCCCTTCATGCGCTTCAAGGTGCACATGGAGGGCTCCGTGAACGGCCACGAGTTCGAGATCGAGGG
CGAGGGCGAGGGCAAGCCCTACGAGGGCACCCAGACCGCCAAGCTGCAGGTGACCAAGGGCGGCCCCCTG
CCCTTCGCCTGGGACATCCTGTCCCCCCAGTTCATGTACGGCTCCAAGGTGTACACCAAGCACCCCGCCG
ACATCCCCGACTACAAGAAGCTGTCCTTCCCCGAGGGCTTCAAGTGGGAGCGCGTGATGAACTTCGAGGA
CGGCGGCGTGGTGACCGTGACCCAGGACTCCTCCCTGCAGGACGGCACCTTCATCTACCACGTGAAGTTC
ATCGGCGTGAACTTCCCCTCCGACGGCCCCGTAATGCAGAAGAAGACTCTGGGCTGGGAGCCCTCCACCG
AGCGCCTGTACCCCCGCGACGGCGTGCTGAAGGGCGAGATCCACAAGGCGCTGAAGCTGAAGGGCGGCGG
CCACTACCTGTGTGAGTTCAAGTCAATCTACATGGCCAAGAAGCCCGTGAAGCTGCCCGGCTACTACTAC
GTGGACTCCAAGCTGGACATCACCTCCCACAACGAGGACTACACCGTGGTGGAGCAGTACGAGCGCACCG
AGGCCCGCCACCACCTGTTCCAGTAGCGGCCGCGACTCTAGATCATAATCAGCCATACCACATTTGTAGA
GGTTTTACTTGCTTTAAAAAACCTCCCACACCTCCCCCTGAACCTGAAACATAAAATGAATGCAATTGTT
GTTGTTAACTTGTTTATTGCAGCTTATAATGGTTACAAATAAAGCAATAGCATCACAAATTTCACAAATA
AAGCATTTTTTTCACTGCATTCTAGTTGTGGTTTGTCCAAACTCATCAATGTATCTTAAGGCGTAAATTG
TAAGCGTTAATATTTTGTTAAAATTCGCGTTAAATTTTTGTTAAATCAGCTCATTTTTTAACCAATAGGC
CGAAATCGGCAAAATCCCTTATAAATCAAAAGAATAGACCGAGATAGGGT
[37 nt withheld, positions 1731-1767]
AAAGAACGTGGACTCCAACGTCAAAGG
[49 nt withheld, positions 1795-1843]
T
[91 nt withheld, positions 1845-1935]
G
[124 nt withheld, positions 1937-2060]
CAGGTGGCACTTTTCGGGGAAATGTGCGCGGAACCCCTATTTGTTTATTTTTCTAAATACATTCAAATAT
GTATCCGCTCATGAGACAATAACCCTGATAAATGCTTCAATAATATTGAAAAAGGAAGAGTCCTGAGGCG
GAAAGAACCAGCTGTGGAATGTGTGTCAGTTAGGGTGTGGAAAGTCCCCAGGCTCCCCAGCAGGCAGAAG
TATGCAAAGCATGCATCTCAATTAGTCAGCAACCAGGTGTGGAAAGTCCCCAGGCTCCCCAGCAGGCAGA
AGTATGCAAAGCATGCATCTCAATTAGTCAGCAACCATAGTCCCGCCCCTAACTCCGCCCATCCCGCCCC
TAACTCCGCCCAGTTCCGCCCATTCTCCGCCCCATGGCTGACTAATTTTTTTTATTTATGCAGAGGCCGA
GGCCGCCTCGGCCTCTGAGCTATTCCAGAAGTAGTGAGGAGGCTTTTTTGGAGGCCTAGGCTTTTGCAAA
GATCGATCAAGAGACAGGATGAGGATCGTTTCGCATGATTGAACAAGATGGATTGCACGCAGGTTCTCCG
GCCGCTTGGGTGGAGAGGCTATTCGGCTATGACTGGGCACAACAGACAATCGGCTGCTCTGATGCCGCCG
TGTTCCGGCTGTCAGCGCAGGGGCGCCCGGTTCTTTTTGTCAAGACCGACCTGTCCGGTGCCCTGAATGA
ACTGCAAGACGAGGCAGCGCGGCTATCGTGGCTGGCCACGACGGGCGTTCCTTGCGCAGCTGTGCTCGAC
GTTGTCACTGAAGCGGGAAGGGACTGGCTGCTATTGGGCGAAGTGCCGGGGCAGGATCTCCTGTCATCTC
ACCTTGCTCCTGCCGAGAAAGTATCCATCATGGCTGATGCAATGCGGCGGCTGCATACGCTTGATCCGGC
TACCTGCCCATTCGACCACCAAGCGAAACATCGCATCGAGCGAGCACGTACTCGGATGGAAGCCGGTCTT
GTCGATCAGGATGATCTGGACGAAGAGCATCAGGGGCTCGCGCCAGCCGAACTGTTCGCCAGGCTCAAGG
CGAGCATGCCCGACGGCGAGGATCTCGTCGTGACCCATGGCGATGCCTGCTTGCCGAATATCATGGTGGA
AAATGGCCGCTTTTCTGGATTCATCGACTGTGGCCGGCTGGGTGTGGCGGACCGCTATCAGGACATAGCG
TTGGCTACCCGTGATATTGCTGAAGAGCTTGGCGGCGAATGGGCTGACCGCTTCCTCGTGCTTTACGGTA
TCGCCGCTCCCGATTCGCAGCGCATCGCCTTCTATCGCCTTCTTGACGAGTTCTTCTGAGCGGGACTCTG
GGGTTCGAAATGACCGACCAAGCGACGCCCAACCTGCCATCACGAGATTTCGATTCCACCGCCGCCTTCT
ATGAAAGGTTGGGCTTCGGAATCGTTTTCCGGGACGCCGGCTGGATGATCCTCCAGCGCGGGGATCTCAT
GCTGGAGTTCTTCGCCCACCCTAGGGGGAGGCTAACTGAAACACGGAAGGAGACAATACCGGAAGGAACC
CGCGCTATGACGGCAATAAAAAGACAGAATAAAACGCACGGTGTTGGGTCGTTTGTTCATAAACGCGGGG
TTCGGTCCCAGGGCTGGCACTCTGTCGATACCCCACCGAGACCCCATTGGGGCCAATACGCCCGCGTTTC
TTCCTTTTCCCCACCCCACCCCCCAAGTTCGGGTGAAGGCCCAGGGCTCGCAGCCAACGTCGGGGCGGCA
GGCCCTGCCATAGCCTCAGGTTACTCATATATACTTTAGATTGATTTAAAACTTCATTTTTAATTTAAAA
GGATCTAGGTGAAGATCCTTTTTGATAATCTCATGACCAAAATCCCTTAACGTGAGTTTTCGTTCCACTG
AGCGTCAGACCCCGTAGAAAAGATCAAAGGATCTTCTTGAGATCCTTTTTTTCTGCGCGTAATCTGCTGC
TTGCAAACAAAAAAACCACCGCTACCAGCGGTGGTTTGTTTGCCGGATCAAGAGCTACCAACTCTTTTTC
CGAAGGTAACTGGCTTCAGCAGAGCGCAGATACCAAATACTGTCCTTCTAGTGTAGCCGTAGTTAGGCCA
CCACTTCAAGAACTCTGTAGCACCGCCTACATACCTCGCTCTGCTAATCCTGTTACCAGTGGCTGCTGCC
AGTGGCGATAAGTCGTGTCTTACCGGGTTGGACTCAAGACGATAGTTACCGGATAAGGCGCAGCGGTCGG
GCTGAACGGGGGGTTCGTGCACACAGCCCAGCTTGGAGCGAACGACCTACACCGAACTGAGATACCTACA
GCGTGAGCTATGAGAAAGCGCCACGCTTCCCGAAGGGAGAAAGGCGGACAGGTATCCGGTAAGCGGCAGG
GTCGGAACAGGAGAGCGCACGAGGGAGCTTCCAGGGGGAAACGCCTGGTATCTTTATAGTCCTGTCGGGT
TTCGCCACCTCTGACTTGAGCGTCGATTTTTGTGATGCTCGTCAGGGGGGCGGAGCCTATGGAAAAACGC
CAGCAACGCGGCCTTTTTACGGTTCCTGGCCTTTTGCTGGCCTTTTGCTCACATGTTCTTTCCTGCGTTA
TCCCCTGATTCTGTGGATAACCGTATTACCGCCATGCAT
