>Addgene plasmid #21718 | pDsRed-Max-N1 | addgene partial sequence | sequence record 27488 | 21718 with CMV-F
CTGGTTTAGTGNNCCGTCAGATCCGCTAGCGCTACCGGACTCAGATCTCGAGCTCAAGCTTCGAATTCTG
CAGTCGACGGTACCGCGGGCCCGGGATCCACTAGTCGCCACCATGGATAGCACTGAGAACGTCATCAAGC
CCTTCATGCGCTTCAAGGTGCACATGGAGGGCTCCGTGAACGGCCACGAGTTCGAGATCGAGGGCGAGGG
CGAGGGCAAGCCCTACGAGGGCACCCAGACCGCCAAGCTGCAGGTGACCAAGGGCGGCCCCCTGCCCTTC
GCCTGGGACATCCTGTCCCCCCAGTTCATGTACGGCTCCAAGGTGTACACCAAGCACCCCGCCGACATCC
CCGACTACAAGAAGCTGTCCTTCCCCGAGGGCTTCAAGTGGGAGCGCGTGATGAACTTCGAGGACGGCGG
CGTGGTGACCGTGACCCAGGACTCCTCCCTGCAGGACGGCACCTTCATCTACCACGTGAAGTTCATCGGC
GTGAACTTCCCCTCCGACGGCCCCGTAATGCAGAAGAAGACTCTGGGCTGGGAGCCCTCCACCGAGCGCC
TGTACCCCCGCGACGGCGTGCTGAAGGGCGAGATCCACAAGGCGCTGAANCTGAAGGGCGGCGGCCACTA
CCTGTGTGAGTTCAAGTCAATCTACATGGCCAAGAAGCCC
